>Addgene plasmid #131868 | pDONR221_CLN3 | addgene full sequence | sequence record 258979 | Addgene NGS Result
CTTTCCTGCGTTATCCCCTGATTCTGTGGATAACCGTATTACCGCCTTTGAGTGAGCTGATACCGCTCGC
CGCAGCCGAACGACCGAGCGCAGCGAGTCAGTGAGCGAGGAAGCGGAAGAGCGCCCAATACGCAAACCGC
CTCTCCCCGCGCGTTGGCCGATTCATTAATGCAGCTGGCACGACAGGTTTCCCGACTGGAAAGCGGGCAG
TGAGCGCAACGCAATTAATACGCGTACCGCTAGCCAGGAAGAGTTTGTAGAAACGCAAAAAGGCCATCCG
TCAGGATGGCCTTCTGCTTAGTTTGATGCCTGGCAGTTTATGGCGGGCGTCCTGCCCGCCACCCTCCGGG
CCGTTGCTTCACAACGTTCAAATCCGCTCCCGGCGGATTTGTCCTACTCAGGAGAGCGTTCACCGACAAA
CAACAGATAAAACGAAAGGCCCAGTCTTCCGACTGAGCCTTTCGTTTTATTTGATGCCTGGCAGTTCCCT
ACTCTCGCGTTAACGCTAGCATGGATGTTTTCCCAGTCACGACGTTGTAAAACGACGGCCAGTCTTAAGC
TCGGGCCCCAAATAATGATTTTATTTTGACTGATAGTGACCTGTTCGTTGCAACAAATTGATAAGCAATG
CTTTCTTATAATGCCAACTTTGTACAAGAAAGCTGGGTCGCTCAGCTGGCACAGGAAGTCGTGCAGAGGC
AGGGCCAGCAGTCCGGACAGGCTGATTCCCAGTGTATCGGAGATGCAGGTGGCGGCCATGGCAAACTCCC
GGTGCTCGTCGCTTGTCTCCAGGGCGATATTGTGGAAGGTGTTCACATATGCTGCTCCTCCCAGCAGTCC
CTCATACAGGATGATCAGAAACACCAGGTAGATGCTGGGCAGAAAGCCGAACCACACGTCGGCCAGCAGG
AACACCAGGTTCAGACACTGCAGCAGGGCCAGGGCCCATGTAAACCTGATTCTACAGCACCGCAGGCTAG
AGCGAGAGGCGAACACGCCGGCCTGATACAGCATCTGATACCAGCGGTACTGCTGGGCGTGAGACAGGGA
GGTATTCCAAAAGAACAGCAGCTCAAACAGGCCCTGGTTGATGAAGTACTCGGCGAAGTACACCACCACC
AGTGGCACGATGTACCACAGCAGGCCCTTGAACACTGTCCACCGCTCCCTCAGGCTCAGGGAGCTAGAGG
ATCCTGGCTTAGACTCTGGGGCCTCGGTCCTGATCAGAGGCTGTCTTGCGGCGCTCTCTGCCTCCTCCTC
TCCTCCTGGGTCCTGGGCCTCAGGAGAGGTCAGCAGCAGGAAGTAGGATGCCAGCAGCAGGGCGGGGATT
CCCAGCATGCTCAGCAGTGTCTGCTGTGGAGACAGTCCTGCCTGGGTCAGTCCCAGATAGGACAGGGCGC
CCAGCAGTCCTGCTCCTCCTGTTCCGCTAGACCACCAAGAGATCACGGCCCTAGGGTAAAAGGCTGTCAG
GGACAGGAAGGTCACCTCTCCCAGTCCGGAGCTGATGGATGCAAACACCACTCCGCACAGGCTGGTGCCC
ACGCTGTGAGAAAAGGCCACCAGCACGAAGGATCCTGCTGCGCAGATTCCGGACACCAGCACTCTAGGGC
TATAGGGCAGCAGGTGCAGTCCCAGAGGTGCCAGCAGCTTGATGACCAGGGTGGGCAGGATATCTGCCAG
CAGCACGGCTGCGGTGGACACGCTATTGCAGTCGAACCGAGAGGAGCTGTTGTGTGGGATAGGTGTGGGG
CCTGGATCCACGTGGCTCTGATTGCCAGAGGTGCGCTTGTGGCTCAGGATGTCGTGGGCGGCAGACAGCA
TGACCACGTAGGAAAAATTGTTGCACAGTCCCAGCAGCCAGAATCCCACTGCGTTCTTCCAGTGTGCTCC
CTGGTGATCCAGCAGTGGCAGCCTAGGCTCTGGCACGGTCTCCTCTCCCTCAGAGTCGGAGAACCTTCTC
CGGGATCCTGCGCATCCTCCCATGGTGGAGCCTGCTTTTTTGTACAAAGTTGGCATTATAAAAAAGCATT
GCTCATCAATGTGTTGCAACGAACAGGTCACTATCAGTCAAAATAAAATCATTATTTGCCATCCAGCTGA
TATCCCCTATAGTGAGTCGTATTACATGGTCATAGCTGTTTCCTGGCAGCTCTGGCCCGTGTCTCAAAAT
CTCTGATGTTACATTGCACAAGATAAAAATATATCATCATGAACAATAAAACTGTCTGCTTACATAAACA
GTAATACAAGGGGTGTTATGAGCCATATTCAACGGGAAACGTCGAGGCCGCGATTAAATTCCAACATGGA
TGCTGATTTATATGGGTATAAATGGGCTCGCGATAATGTCGGGCAATCAGGTGCGACAATCTATCGCTTG
TATGGGAAGCCCGATGCGCCAGAGTTGTTTCTGAAACATGGCAAAGGTAGCGTTGCCAATGATGTTACAG
ATGAGATGGTCAGACTAAACTGGCTGACGGAATTTATGCCTCTTCCGACCATCAAGCATTTTATCCGTAC
TCCTGATGATGCATGGTTACTCACCACTGCGATCCCCGGAAAAACAGCATTCCAGGTATTAGAAGAATAT
CCTGATTCAGGTGAAAATATTGTTGATGCGCTGGCAGTGTTCCTGCGCCGGTTGCATTCGATTCCTGTTT
GTAATTGTCCTTTTAACAGCGATCGCGTATTTCGTCTCGCTCAGGCGCAATCACGAATGAATAACGGTTT
GGTTGATGCGAGTGATTTTGATGACGAGCGTAATGGCTGGCCTGTTGAACAAGTCTGGAAAGAAATGCAT
AAACTTTTGCCATTCTCACCGGATTCAGTCGTCACTCATGGTGATTTCTCACTTGATAACCTTATTTTTG
ACGAGGGGAAATTAATAGGTTGTATTGATGTTGGACGAGTCGGAATCGCAGACCGATACCAGGATCTTGC
CATCCTATGGAACTGCCTCGGTGAGTTTTCTCCTTCATTACAGAAACGGCTTTTTCAAAAATATGGTATT
GATAATCCTGATATGAATAAATTGCAGTTTCATTTGATGCTCGATGAGTTTTTCTAATCAGAATTGGTTA
ATTGGTTGTAACACTGGCAGAGCATTACGCTGACTTGACGGGACGGCGCAAGCTCATGACCAAAATCCCT
TAACGTGAGTTACGCGTCGTTCCACTGAGCGTCAGACCCCGTAGAAAAGATCAAAGGATCTTCTTGAGAT
CCTTTTTTTCTGCGCGTAATCTGCTGCTTGCAAACAAAAAAACCACCGCTACCAGCGGTGGTTTGTTTGC
CGGATCAAGAGCTACCAACTCTTTTTCCGAAGGTAACTGGCTTCAGCAGAGCGCAGATACCAAATACTGT
TCTTCTAGTGTAGCCGTAGTTAGGCCACCACTTCAAGAACTCTGTAGCACCGCCTACATACCTCGCTCTG
CTAATCCTGTTACCAGTGGCTGCTGCCAGTGGCGATAAGTCGTGTCTTACCGGGTTGGACTCAAGACGAT
AGTTACCGGATAAGGCGCAGCGGTCGGGCTGAACGGGGGGTTCGTGCACACAGCCCAGCTTGGAGCGAAC
GACCTACACCGAACTGAGATACCTACAGCGTGAGCTATGAGAAAGCGCCACGCTTCCCGAAGGGAGAAAG
GCGGACAGGTATCCGGTAAGCGGCAGGGTCGGAACAGGAGAGCGCACGAGGGAGCTTCCAGGGGGAAACG
CCTGGTATCTTTATAGTCCTGTCGGGTTTCGCCACCTCTGACTTGAGCGTCGATTTTTGTGATGCTCGTC
AGGGGGGCGGAGCCTATGGAAAAACGCCAGCAACGCGGCCTTTTTACGGTTCCTGGCCTTTTGCTGGCCT
TTTGCTCACATGTT
Features (pLannotate 1.2.2; 10 found; start..end, strand, type, name):
    121..213     +  CDS            lacI (fragment): lac repressor; lacI; The lac repressor binds to the lac operator to inhibit transcription in E. coli. This inhibition can be relieved by adding lactose or isopropyl-β-D-thiogalactopyranoside (IPTG).
    268..295     -  terminator     rrnB T2 terminator: transcription terminator T2 from the E. coli rrnB gene
    427..470     +  terminator     rrnB T1 terminator: Escherichia coli rrnB; transcription terminator T1 from the E. coli rrnB gene
    517..553     -  CDS            lacZα (fragment): LacZα fragment of β-galactosidase; lacZ fragment
    569..668     +  protein_bind   attL2: mutant version of attL; recombination site for the Gateway® LR reaction LR Clonase™
    670..1983    -  CDS            CLN3: CLN3_HUMAN - Also known as BTS. Experimental evidence at protein level: Swiss-Prot protein existence level 1. Mediates microtubule-dependent, anterograde transport connecting the Golgi network, endosomes, autophagosomes, lysosomes and plasma membrane, and participates in several cellular processes such as regulation of lysosomal pH, lysosome protein degradation, receptor- mediated endocytosis, autophagy, transport of proteins and lipids from the TGN, apoptosis and synaptic transmission (PubMed:10924275, PubMed:18817525, PubMed:18317235, PubMed:22261744, PubMed:15471887, PubMed:20850431). Facil
   1989..2088    -  protein_bind   attL1: mutant version of attL; recombination site for the Gateway® LR reaction LR Clonase™
   2106..2124    -  promoter       T7 promoter: promoter for bacteriophage T7 RNA polymerase
   2258..3067    +  CDS            KanR: aminoglycoside phosphotransferase; aph(3')-Ia; confers resistance to kanamycin in bacteria or G418 (Geneticin®) in eukaryotes
   3214..3802    +  rep_origin     ori: high-copy-number ColE1/pMB1/pBR322/pUC origin of replication
