[The description below was written by a language model from this plasmid's Addgene catalogue record and pLannotate feature annotations shown in this document.]
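Description:
pDONR221_CLN3 is a Gateway entry clone built on the pDONR221 backbone (Thermo Fisher Scientific), carrying a codon-optimized open reading frame for human CLN3 (also known as BTS, BTN1 or JNCL). The sequenced plasmid is 3,864 nt, consistent with a roughly 2.5 kb backbone plus the 1,314 bp insert. It is maintained in E. coli through a high-copy ColE1/pUC-type origin and selected with kanamycin via the aph(3')-Ia KanR gene. Although the catalogue lists the vector type as mammalian expression, the feature table shows no eukaryotic promoter or polyadenylation signal, so the plasmid acts as a shuttle for the ORF, not as an expression construct in its own right.

The CLN3 coding sequence lies on the minus strand of the sequence record, flanked by attL1 and attL2 sites. These are the substrates for the LR Clonase reaction, which transfers the ORF directionally into any attR-containing destination vector, where promoter, tags and selection markers are supplied. A T7 promoter lies just outside attL1 in the same orientation as the ORF. rrnB T1 and T2 terminators lie beyond the attL2 end of the cassette, where such elements typically insulate it from plasmid-derived transcription. Short lacI and lacZα fragments are annotated backbone remnants with no evident functional role, and M13 forward and reverse primer sites are used for sequence verification.

CLN3 encodes a protein annotated as involved in trafficking among Golgi, endosomal and lysosomal compartments and in lysosomal pH regulation and autophagy. The clone belongs to a consortium collection of solute carrier-related ORFs intended for subcloning into custom expression vectors for transporter research.
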