Addgene plasmid #131868: pDONR221_CLN3
Purpose: Gateway entry clone with codon-optimized ORF sequence for subcloning into custom expression vectors
Depositing lab: RESOLUTE Consortium & Giulio Superti-Furga. Depositing organization: CeMM Research Center for Molecular Medicine. Publication: The RESOLUTE consortium: unlocking SLC transporters for drug discovery. Superti-Furga G, Lackner D, Wiedmer T, Ingles-Prieto A, Barbosa B, Girardi E, Goldmann U, Gurtl B, Klavins K, Klimek C, Lindinger S, Lineiro-Retes E, Muller AC, Onstein S, Redinger G, Reil D, Sedlyarov V, Wolf G, Crawford M, Everley R, ... Steppan CM. Nat Rev Drug Discov. 2020 Jul;19(7):429-430. doi: 10.1038/d41573-020-00056-6. PubMed 32265506.
Backbone
  Vector backbone: pDONR221
  Backbone manufacturer: Thermo Fisher Scientific
  Backbone size w/o insert (bp): 2550
  Vector type: Mammalian Expression
Growth in bacteria
  Bacterial resistance: Kanamycin, 50 μg/mL
  Growth temperature: 37°C
  Growth strain: Stbl3
  Copy number: High Copy
Gene/Insert
  Gene/Insert name: CLN3 (alt name: JNCL, BTN1, BTS)
  Species: H. sapiens (human)
  Insert size (bp): 1314
  Entrez Gene: CLN3 (a.k.a. BTN1, BTS, JNCL)
  Cloning method: Gateway Cloning
  Sequencing primers: 5′ M13-fwd; 3′ M13-rev
Terms and licenses: Academic/Nonprofit Terms; Industry Terms
Depositor comments: For more information on the full Resolute plasmid collection, please see www.addgene.org/depositor-collections/re-solute/. Please provide your feedback on this plasmid to the RESOLUTE consortium by filling out their RESOLUTE repository feedback form: https://forms.office.com/Pages/ResponsePage.aspx?id=0e05yklzmkS7rjFGQL4N7z4feCLQvEJAmVcOCM_u885UN1JJRko0Ukg4TVQwNTZLOUxPQVJWT1NHUCQlQCN0PWcu
How to cite: pDONR221_CLN3 was a gift from RESOLUTE Consortium & Giulio Superti-Furga (Addgene plasmid # 131868 ; http://n2t.net/addgene:131868 ; RRID:Addgene_131868)
