>Addgene plasmid #131868 | pDONR221_CLN3 | depositor partial sequence | sequence record 253136 | Codon-optimized ORF of CLN3
ATGGGAGGATGCGCAGGATCCCGGAGAAGGTTCTCCGACTCTGAGGGAGAGGAGACCGTGCCAGAGCCTA
GGCTGCCACTGCTGGATCACCAGGGAGCACACTGGAAGAACGCAGTGGGATTCTGGCTGCTGGGACTGTG
CAACAATTTTTCCTACGTGGTCATGCTGTCTGCCGCCCACGACATCCTGAGCCACAAGCGCACCTCTGGC
AATCAGAGCCACGTGGATCCAGGCCCCACACCTATCCCACACAACAGCTCCTCTCGGTTCGACTGCAATA
GCGTGTCCACCGCAGCCGTGCTGCTGGCAGATATCCTGCCCACCCTGGTCATCAAGCTGCTGGCACCTCT
GGGACTGCACCTGCTGCCCTATAGCCCTAGAGTGCTGGTGTCCGGAATCTGCGCAGCAGGATCCTTCGTG
CTGGTGGCCTTTTCTCACAGCGTGGGCACCAGCCTGTGCGGAGTGGTGTTTGCATCCATCAGCTCCGGAC
TGGGAGAGGTGACCTTCCTGTCCCTGACAGCCTTTTACCCTAGGGCCGTGATCTCTTGGTGGTCTAGCGG
AACAGGAGGAGCAGGACTGCTGGGCGCCCTGTCCTATCTGGGACTGACCCAGGCAGGACTGTCTCCACAG
CAGACACTGCTGAGCATGCTGGGAATCCCCGCCCTGCTGCTGGCATCCTACTTCCTGCTGCTGACCTCTC
CTGAGGCCCAGGACCCAGGAGGAGAGGAGGAGGCAGAGAGCGCCGCAAGACAGCCTCTGATCAGGACCGA
GGCCCCAGAGTCTAAGCCAGGATCCTCTAGCTCCCTGAGCCTGAGGGAGCGGTGGACAGTGTTCAAGGGC
CTGCTGTGGTACATCGTGCCACTGGTGGTGGTGTACTTCGCCGAGTACTTCATCAACCAGGGCCTGTTTG
AGCTGCTGTTCTTTTGGAATACCTCCCTGTCTCACGCCCAGCAGTACCGCTGGTATCAGATGCTGTATCA
GGCCGGCGTGTTCGCCTCTCGCTCTAGCCTGCGGTGCTGTAGAATCAGGTTTACATGGGCCCTGGCCCTG
CTGCAGTGTCTGAACCTGGTGTTCCTGCTGGCCGACGTGTGGTTCGGCTTTCTGCCCAGCATCTACCTGG
TGTTTCTGATCATCCTGTATGAGGGACTGCTGGGAGGAGCAGCATATGTGAACACCTTCCACAATATCGC
CCTGGAGACAAGCGACGAGCACCGGGAGTTTGCCATGGCCGCCACCTGCATCTCCGATACACTGGGAATC
AGCCTGTCCGGACTGCTGGCCCTGCCTCTGCACGACTTCCTGTGCCAGCTGAGC
